Addgene plasmid #52599: pVITRO-HPV53 L1L2
Purpose: Expresses HPV53 L1 and L2 in mammalian cells
Depositing lab: Richard Roden. Depositing organization: Johns Hopkins University and School of Medicine. Publication: Impact of inhibitors and L2 antibodies upon the infectivity of diverse alpha and beta human papillomavirus types. Kwak K, Jiang R, Wang JW, Jagu S, Kirnbauer R, Roden RB. PLoS One. 2014 May 9;9(5):e97232. doi: 10.1371/journal.pone.0097232. eCollection 2014. PubMed 24816794.
Backbone
  Vector backbone: pVITRO1-neo-mcs
  Backbone manufacturer: InvivoGen
  Backbone size w/o insert (bp): 6295
  Total vector size (bp): 9193
  Vector type: Mammalian Expression
  Selectable markers: Neomycin (select with G418)
Growth in bacteria
  Bacterial resistance: Kanamycin, 50 μg/mL
  Growth temperature: 37°C
  Growth strain: DH5alpha
  Copy number: High Copy
Gene/Insert 1
  Gene/Insert name: HPV53 L1
  Species: H. sapiens (human)
  Insert size (bp): 1503
  Cloning method: Restriction Enzyme; 5′ cloning site BglII (destroyed during cloning); 3′ cloning site NheI (destroyed during cloning)
  Sequencing primers: 5′ AAACCACCGCTAATTCAAAGC; 3′ GTGGTTTGTCCAAACTCATCAA
Gene/Insert 2
  Gene/Insert name: HPV53 L2
  Species: H. sapiens (human)
  Insert size (bp): 1395
  Cloning method: Restriction Enzyme; 5′ cloning site BamHI (not destroyed); 3′ cloning site AvrII (destroyed during cloning)
  Sequencing primers: 5′ GCCTCTTAGCGGTTCAAAGG; 3′ CAAAGGTATTTTCTAAACCCGTTTC
Terms and licenses: Academic/Nonprofit Terms; Industry Terms: Not Available to Industry
How to cite: pVITRO-HPV53 L1L2 was a gift from Richard Roden (Addgene plasmid # 52599 ; http://n2t.net/addgene:52599 ; RRID:Addgene_52599)
