[The description below was written by a language model from this plasmid's Addgene catalogue record and pLannotate feature annotations shown in this document.]
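Description:
pVITRO-HPV53 L1L2 is a 9.2 kb mammalian expression plasmid built on the InvivoGen pVITRO1-neo-mcs backbone, a dual-cassette vector designed to co-express two genes from one plasmid. It carries the major (L1, about 1.5 kb) and minor (L2, about 1.4 kb) capsid genes of human papillomavirus type 53. The catalogue lists the insert species as human, but these are viral genes. The automated annotation matches L2 to the HPV53 protein, and labels L1 by its closest reference hit, an HPV33 entry.

In the first cassette, L1 sits downstream of a mouse EF-1α promoter preceded by an SV40 enhancer/early promoter fragment, and is terminated by an SV40 polyadenylation signal. The second cassette begins with a CMV enhancer and a CMV promoter fragment. There is then an unannotated stretch of roughly 1.3 kb before L2, so the record does not fully identify the promoter driving this unit. L2 is followed by an FMDV IRES and the Tn5 NeoR/KanR gene, ending in an EF-1α polyadenylation signal. This arrangement places the resistance gene on the same transcript as L2, so G418 selection in mammalian cells is coupled to expression of that cassette. Short bacterial promoter elements (tac fragment, T7) lie just upstream of the marker and allow the same gene to provide kanamycin selection in E. coli, where a high-copy ColE1/pUC-type origin maintains the plasmid.

Co-expressed L1 and L2 assemble into papillomavirus capsids. The associated publication examined how inhibitors and L2 antibodies affect the infectivity of diverse alpha and beta HPV types, which is consistent with using the plasmid to supply HPV53 capsid proteins for such assays.
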