Features (pLannotate 1.2.2; 14 found; start..end, strand, type, name):
     51..242     +  promoter       SV40 promoter (fragment): SV40 enhancer and early promoter
    429..1562    +  promoter       mEF-1α promoter (fragment): strong constitutive promoter for mouse elongation factor EF-1α
   1588..3081    +  CDS            L1: VL1_HPV33 - Experimental evidence at protein level: Swiss-Prot protein existence level 1. Forms an icosahedral capsid with a T=7 symmetry and a 50 nm diameter. The capsid is composed of 72 pentamers linked to each other by disulfide bonds and associated with L2 proteins. Binds to heparan sulfate proteoglycans on cell surface of basal layer keratinocytes to provide initial virion attachment. This binding mediates a conformational change in the virus capsid that facilitates efficient infection. The virion enters the host cell via endocytosis. During virus trafficking, L1 protein dissociates from
   3110..3231    -  polyA_signal   SV40 poly(A) signal: SV40 polyadenylation signal
   3254..3325    -  CDS            large T antigen (fragment): large T antigen from SV40 (simian virus 40)
   3419..4007    +  rep_origin     ori: high-copy-number ColE1/pMB1/pBR322/pUC origin of replication
   4087..4390    +  enhancer       CMV enhancer: human cytomegalovirus immediate early enhancer
   4392..4491    +  promoter       CMV promoter (fragment): human cytomegalovirus (CMV) immediate early promoter
   5835..7223    +  CDS            L2: VL2_HPV53 - Protein inferred from homology: Swiss-Prot protein existence level 3. Minor protein of the capsid that localizes along the inner surface of the virion, within the central cavities beneath the L1 pentamers. Plays a role in capsid stabilization through interaction with the major capsid protein L1. Once the virion enters the host cell, L2 escorts the genomic DNA into the nucleus by promoting escape from the endosomal compartments and traffic through the host Golgi network. Mechanistically, the C-terminus of L2 possesses a cell-penetrating peptide that protudes from the host endosome,
   7236..7680    +  misc_feature   FMDV IRES: internal ribosome entry site (IRES) of the foot-and-mouth disease virus
   7713..7731    +  promoter       tac promoter (fragment): strong E. coli promoter; hybrid between the trp and lac UV5 promoters
   7751..7769    +  promoter       T7 promoter: promoter for bacteriophage T7 RNA polymerase
   7779..8573    +  CDS            NeoR/KanR: aminoglycoside phosphotransferase from Tn5; aph(3')-II (or nptII); confers resistance to neomycin, kanamycin, and G418 (Geneticin®)
   8620..9192    +  polyA_signal   EF-1α poly(A) signal: human EF-1α polyadenylation signal
>Addgene plasmid #52599 | pVITRO-HPV53 L1L2 | addgene full sequence | sequence record 341965 | Addgene NGS Result
CCTGCAGGGCCTGAAATAACCTCTGAAAGAGGAACTTGGTTAGGTACCTTCTGAGGCGGAAAGAACCAGC
TGTGGAATGTGTGTCAGTTAGGGTGTGGAAAGTCCCCAGGCTCCCCAGCAGGCAGAAGTATGCAAAGCAT
GCATCTCAATTAGTCAGCAACCAGGTGTGGAAAGTCCCCAGGCTCCCCAGCAGGCAGAAGTATGCAAAGC
ATGCATCTCAATTAGTCAGCAACCATAGTCCCACTAGTGGAGCCGAGAGTAATTCATACAAAAGGAGGGA
TCGCCTTCGCAAGGGGAGAGCCCAGGGACCGTCCCTAAATTCTCACAGACCCAAATCCCTGTAGCCGCCC
CACGACAGCGCGAGGAGCATGCGCTCAGGGCTGAGCGCGGGGAGAGCAGAGCACACAAGCTCATAGACCC
TGGTCGTGGGGGGGAGGACCGGGGAGCTGGCGCGGGGCAAACTGGGAAAGCGGTGTCGTGTGCTGGCTCC
GCCCTCTTCCCGAGGGTGGGGGAGAACGGTATATAAGTGCGGCAGTCGCCTTGGACGTTCTTTTTCGCAA
CGGGTTTGCCGTCAGAACGCAGGTGAGGGGCGGGTGTGGCTTCCGCGGGCCGCCGAGCTGGAGGTCCTGC
TCCGAGCGGGCCGGGCCCCGCTGTCGTCGGCGGGGATTAGCTGCGAGCATTCCCGCTTCGAGTTGCGGGC
GGCGCGGGAGGCAGAGTGCGAGGCCTAGCGGCAACCCCGTAGCCTCGCCTCGTGTCCGGCTTGAGGCCTA
GCGTGGTGTCCGCGCCGCCGCCGCGTGCTACTCCGGCCGCACTCTGGTCTTTTTTTTTTTTGTTGTTGTT
GCCCTGCTGCCTTCGATTGCCGTTCAGCAATAGGGGCTAACAAAGGGAGGGTGCGGGGCTTGCTCGCCCG
GAGCCCGGAGAGGTCATGGTTGGGGAGGAATGGAGGGACAGGAGTGGCGGCTGGGGCCCGCCCGCCTTCG
GAGCACATGTCCGACGCCACCTGGATGGGGCGAGGCCTGGGGTTTTTCCCGAAGCAACCAGGCTGGGGTT
AGCGTGCCGAGGCCATGTGGCCCCAGCACCCGGCACGATCTGGCTTGGCGGCGCCGCGTTGCCCTGCCTC
CCTAACTAGGGTGAGGCCATCCCGTCCGGCACCAGTTGCGTGCGTGGAAAGATGGCCGCTCCCGGGCCCT
GTTGCAAGGAGCTCAAAATGGAGGACGCGGCAGCCCGGTGGAGCGGGCGGGTGAGTCACCCACACAAAGG
AAGAGGGCCTGGTCCCTCACCGGCTGCTGCTTCCTGTGACCCCGTGGTCCTATCGGCCGCAATAGTCACC
TCGGGCTTTTGAGCACGGCTAGTCGCGGCGGGGGGAGGGGATGTAATGGCGTTGGAGTTTGTTCACATTT
GGTGGGTGGAGACTAGTCAGGCCAGCCTGGCGCTGGAAGTCATTTTTGGAATTTGTCCCCTTGAGTTTTG
AGCGGAGCTAATTCTCGGGCTTCTTAGCGGTTCAAAGGTATCTTTTAAACCCTTTTTTAGGTGTTGTGAA
AACCACCGCTAATTCAAAGCAACCGGTGATATCAAAGATCCGCCACCATGGCCGTGTGGAGGCCCAGCGA
CAGCAAGGTGTACCTGCCCCCCACCCCCGTGAGCAAGGTGATCACCACCGACGCCTACGTGAAGAGGACC
ACCATCTTCTACCACGCCGGCAGCAGCAGGCTGCTGACCGTGGGCCACCCCTACTACCCCATCAGCAAGA
GCGGCAAGGCCGACATCCCCAAGGTGAGCGCCTTCCAGTACAGGGTGTTCAGGGTGAGGCTGCCCGACCC
CAACAAGTTCGGCCTGCCCGACACCAACATCTTCAACCCCGACCAGGAGAGGCTGGTGTGGGCCTGCGTG
GGCCTGGAGATCGGCAGGGGCCAGCCCCTGGGCGTGGGCGTGAGCGGCCACCCCCTGTTCAACAGGCTGG
ACGACACCGAGAGCAGCAGCATCGCCATCCAGGACACCGCCCCCGACAGCAGGGACAACGTGAGCGTGGA
CCCCAAGCAGACCCAGCTGTGCATCATCGGCTGCGCCCCCGCCATCGGCGAGCACTGGACCAAGGGCACC
GCCTGCAGGAGCACCCCCACCACCGCCGGCGACTGCCCCCCCCTGGAGCTGATCAACAGCCCCATCGAGG
ACGGCGACATGGTGGACACCGGCTTCGGCGCCCTGAACTTCAAGGCCCTGCAGGAGAGCAAGAGCGACGT
GCCCCTGGACATCGTGCAGAGCACCTGCAAGTACCCCGACTACCTGAAGATGAGCGCCGACGCCTACGGC
GACAGCATGTGGTTCTACCTGAGGAGGGAGCAGCTGTTCACCAGGCACTTCTTCAACAGGGCCGGCGTGA
TCGGCGAGGAGATCCCCAACGACCTGTACATCAAGGGCAGCAACGGCAGGGACCCCCCCCCCAGCAGCGT
GTACGTGGCCACCCCCAGCGGCAGCATGATCACCAGCGAGGCCCAGCTGTTCAACAAGCCCTACTGGCTG
CAGAGGGCCCAGGGCCACAACAACGGCATCTGCTGGAACAACCAGCTGTTCGTGACCGTGGTGGACACCA
CCAGGAACACCAACATGACCCTGAGCGCCACCACCCAGAGCATGAGCACCTACAACAGCAAGCAGATCAA
GCAGTACGTGAGGCACGCCGAGGAGTACGAGCTGCAGTTCGTGTTCCAGCTGTGCAAGATCAGCCTGAGC
GCCGAGGTGATGGCCTACCTGCACACCATGAACAGCACCCTGCTGGAGGACTGGAACATCGGCCTGAGCC
CCCCCGTGGCCACCAGCCTGGAGGACAAGTACAGGTACGTGAAGAGCGCCGCCATCACCTGCCAGAAGGA
CCAGCCCCCCCCCGAGAAGCAGGACCCCCTGAGCAAGTACAAGTTCTGGGAGGTGAACCTGCAGAACAGC
TTCAGCGCCGACCTGGACCAGTTCCCCCTGGGCAGGAAGTTCCTGATGCAGGTGGGCGTGAGGACCAAGC
CCCCCGTGAGCAGCAAGAAGAGGAGCGCCAGCACCACCAGCACCAGCGCCCCCAGCAGCAAGAGGAAGAG
GAAGTAATAGTCTAGCTGGCCAGACATGATAAGATACATTGATGAGTTTGGACAAACCACAACTAGAATG
CAGTGAAAAAAATGCTTTATTTGTGAAATTTGTGATGCTATTGCTTTATTTGTAACCATTATAAGCTGCA
ATAAACAAGTTAACAACAACAATTGCATTCATTTTATGTTTCAGGTTCAGGGGGAGGTGTGGGAGGTTTT
TTAAAGCAAGTAAAACCTCTACAAATGTGGTATGGAAATGTTAATTAACTAGCCATGACCAAAATCCCTT
AACGTGAGTTTTCGTTCCACTGAGCGTCAGACCCCGTAGAAAAGATCAAAGGATCTTCTTGAGATCCTTT
TTTTCTGCGCGTAATCTGCTGCTTGCAAACAAAAAAACCACCGCTACCAGCGGTGGTTTGTTTGCCGGAT
CAAGAGCTACCAACTCTTTTTCCGAAGGTAACTGGCTTCAGCAGAGCGCAGATACCAAATACTGTTCTTC
TAGTGTAGCCGTAGTTAGGCCACCACTTCAAGAACTCTGTAGCACCGCCTACATACCTCGCTCTGCTAAT
CCTGTTACCAGTGGCTGCTGCCAGTGGCGATAAGTCGTGTCTTACCGGGTTGGACTCAAGACGATAGTTA
CCGGATAAGGCGCAGCGGTCGGGCTGAACGGGGGGTTCGTGCACACAGCCCAGCTTGGAGCGAACGACCT
ACACCGAACTGAGATACCTACAGCGTGAGCTATGAGAAAGCGCCACGCTTCCCGAAGGGAGAAAGGCGGA
CAGGTATCCGGTAAGCGGCAGGGTCGGAACAGGAGAGCGCACGAGGGAGCTTCCAGGGGGAAACGCCTGG
TATCTTTATAGTCCTGTCGGGTTTCGCCACCTCTGACTTGAGCGTCGATTTTTGTGATGCTCGTCAGGGG
GGCGGAGCCTATGGAAAAACGCCAGCAACGCGGCCTTTTTACGGTTCCTGGCCTTTTGCTGGCCTTTTGC
TCACATGTTCTTAATTAACCTGCAGGCGTTACATAACTTACGGTAAATGGCCCGCCTGGCTGACCGCCCA
ACGACCCCCGCCCATTGACGTCAATAATGACGTATGTTCCCATAGTAACGCCAATAGGGACTTTCCATTG
ACGTCAATGGGTGGAGTATTTACGGTAAACTGCCCACTTGGCAGTACATCAAGTGTATCATATGCCAAGT
ACGCCCCCTATTGACGTCAATGACGGTAAATGGCCCGCCTGGCATTATGCCCAGTACATGACCTTATGGG
ACTTTCCTACTTGGCAGTACATCTACGTATTAGTCATCGCTATTACCATGATGATGCGGTTTTGGCAGTA
CATCAATGGGCGTGGATAGCGGTTTGACTCACGGGGATTTCCAAGTCTCCACCCCATTGACGTCAATGGG
AGTTTGTTTTGACTAGTGGAGCCGAGAGTAATTCATACAAAAGGAGGGATCGCCTTCGCAAGGGGAGAGC
CCAGGGACCGTCCCTAAATTCTCACAGACCCAAATCCCTGTAGCCGCCCCACGACAGCGCGAGGAGCATG
CGCCCAGGGCTGAGCGCGGGTAGATCAGAGCACACAAGCTCACAGTCCCCGGCGGTGGGGGGAGGGGCGC
GCTGAGCGGGGGCCAGGGAGCTGGCGCGGGGCAAACTGGGAAAGTGGTGTCGTGTGCTGGCTCCGCCCTC
TTCCCGAGGGTGGGGGAGAACGGTATATAAGTGCGGTAGTCGCCTTGGACGTTCTTTTTCGCAACGGGTT
TGCCGTCAGAACGCAGGTGAGTGGCGGGTGTGGCTTCCGCGGGCCCCGGAGCTGGAGCCCTGCTCTGAGC
GGGCCGGGCTGATATGCGAGTGTCGTCCGCAGGGTTTAGCTGTGAGCATTCCCACTTCGAGTGGCGGGCG
GTGCGGGGGTGAGAGTGCGAGGCCTAGCGGCAACCCCGTAGCCTCGCCTCGTGTCCGGCTTGAGGCCTAG
CGTGGTGTCCGCCGCCGCGTGCCACTCCGGCCGCACTATGCGTTTTTTGTCCTTGCTGCCCTCGATTGCC
TTCCAGCAGCATGGGCTAACAAAGGGAGGGTGTGGGGCTCACTCTTAAGGAGCCCATGAAGCTTACGTTG
GATAGGAATGGAAGGGCAGGAGGGGCGACTGGGGCCCGCCCGCCTTCGGAGCACATGTCCGACGCCACCT
GGATGGGGCGAGGCCTGTGGCTTTCCGAAGCAATCGGGCGTGAGTTTAGCCTACCTGGGCCATGTGGCCC
TAGCACTGGGCACGGTCTGGCCTGGCGGTGCCGCGTTCCCTTGCCTCCCAACAAGGGTGAGGCCGTCCCG
CCCGGCACCAGTTGCTTGCGCGGAAAGATGGCCGCTCCCGGGGCCCTGTTGCAAGGAGCTCAAAATGGAG
GACGCGGCAGCCCGGTGGAGCGGGCGGGTGAGTCACCCACACAAAGGAAGAGGGCCTTGCCCCTCGCCGG
CCGCTGCTTCCTGTGACCCCGTGGTCTATCGGCCGCATAGTCACCTCGGGCTTCTCTTGAGCACCGCTCG
TCGCGGCGGGGGGAGGGGATCTAATGGCGTTGGAGTTTGTTCACATTTGGTGGGTGGAGACTAGTCAGGC
CAGCCTGGCGCTGGAAGTCATTCTTGGAATTTGCCCCTTTGAGTTTGGAGCGAGGCTAATTCTCAAGCCT
CTTAGCGGTTCAAAGGTATTTTCTAAACCCGTTTCCAGGTGTTGTGAAAGCCACCGCTAATTCAAAGCAA
TCCGGAGTATACGGATCCGCCACCATGGTGGCCCACAGGGCCAGGCGGAGGAAGAGGGCCAGCGCCACCC
AGCTGTACCAGACCTGCAAGCAGAGCGGCACCTGCCCCGAGGACGTGATCAACAAGATCGAGCACAAGAC
CTGGGCCGACAAGATCCTGCAGTGGGGCAGCCTGTTCACCTTCTTCGGCGGCCTGGGCATCGGCACCGGC
AGCGGCACCGGCGGCAGGACCGGCTACATCCCCCTGGGCACCAGGCCCAGCACCGTGGTGGACGTGACCC
CCGCCAGGCCCCCCATCGTGGTGGAGAGCGTGGGCCCCACCGACCCCAGCATCGTGACCCTGGTGGAGGA
GAGCAGCGTGATCGAGAGCGGCGCCAGCTTCCCCAACTTCACCGGCACCGCCGGCTTCGAGGTGACCAGC
AGCAGCACCACCACCCCCGCCGTGCTGGACATCACACCCACCAGCACCAGCGTGCACGTGAGCAGCACCA
CCTACACCAACCCCACCTTCGTGGACCCCCCCGTGATCGAGGTGCCCCAGACCGGCGAGGTGAGCGGCAA
CATCCTGATCAGCACCCCCACCAGCGGCGTGCACAGCTACGAGGAGATCCCCATGCAGACCTTCGCCGTG
CAGGGCACCGGCAACGAGCCCATCAGCAGCACCCCCATCCCCGGCCTGAGGAGGATCGCCGCCCCCAGGC
TGTACAAGAAGGCCTTCCAGCAGGTGAAGGTGACCGACCCCGCCTTCCTGCACAAGCCCGAGACCCTGAT
CAACGTGGACAACCCCATCTTCCAGAACGCCGACACCACCCTGACCTTCAGCCCCAGCGGCGTGGCCCCC
GACCCCGACTTCCTGGACATCGTGGCCCTGCACAGGCCCGCCTTCACCACCAGGAGGGGCGGCGTGAGGT
TCAGCAGGCTGGGCACCAAGGCCACCATGAGGACCAGGAGCGGCAAGCAGATCGGCGCCAGGGTGCACTA
CTACTACGACGTGAGCCCCATCACCCAGACCGAGGAGATCGAGATGCAGCCCCTGCTGAGCACCGACAAC
ACCTTCGACGGCCTGTACGACATCTACGCCAACATCGACGACGAGGCCCCCGTGAGCAGCAGGTTCAGCA
TCGCCACCCCCAGCAGGCTGCCCACCAACACCGTGCCCCTGAGCTTCAGCGGCAGCACCAGCAACGTGAC
CATCCCCTTCGGCACCAGCTGGGACGTGCCCATCTACAGCGGCCCCGACGTGGTGCTGCCCACCGGCCCC
CCCACCTGGCCCTACGCCCCCCAGAGCCCCTTCGACACCACCCACGACGTGGTGATCCAGGGCAGCACCT
TCGCCCTGTGGCCCGTGTACTTCCTGAAGAGGAGGAGGAGGAAGAGGATTCCCTACTTCCTGGCCGACGG
CGGCGTGGCCGCCTAATAGTCTAGGAGCAGGTTTCCCCAATGACACAAAACGTGCAACTTGAAACTCCGC
CTGGTCTTTCCAGGTCTAGAGGGGTAACACTTTGTACTGCGTTTGGCTCCACGCTCGATCCACTGGCGAG
TGTTAGTAACAGCACTGTTGCTTCGTAGCGGAGCATGACGGCCGTGGGAACTCCTCCTTGGTAACAAGGA
CCCACGGGGCCAAAAGCCACGCCCACACGGGCCCGTCATGTGTGCAACCCCAGCACGGCGACTTTACTGC
GAAACCCACTTTAAAGTGACATTGAAACTGGTACCCACACACTGGTGACAGGCTAAGGATGCCCTTCAGG
TACCCCGAGGTAACACGCGACACTCGGGATCTGAGAAGGGGACTGGGGCTTCTATAAAAGCGCTCGGTTT
AAAAAGCTTCTATGCCTGAATAGGTGACCGGAGGTCGGCACCTTTCCTTTGCAATTACTGACCCTATGAA
TACACTGACTGTTTGACAATTAATCATCGGCATAGTATATCGGCATAGTATAATACGACTCACTATAGGA
GGGCCACCATGATTGAACAAGATGGATTGCACGCAGGTTCTCCGGCCGCTTGGGTGGAGAGGCTATTCGG
CTATGACTGGGCACAACAGACAATCGGCTGCTCTGATGCCGCCGTGTTCCGGCTGTCAGCGCAGGGGCGC
CCGGTTCTTTTTGTCAAGACCGACCTGTCCGGTGCCCTGAATGAACTGCAAGACGAGGCAGCGCGGCTAT
CGTGGCTGGCCACGACGGGCGTTCCTTGCGCAGCTGTGCTCGACGTTGTCACTGAAGCGGGAAGGGACTG
GCTGCTATTGGGCGAAGTGCCGGGGCAGGATCTCCTGTCATCTCACCTTGCTCCTGCCGAGAAAGTATCC
ATCATGGCTGATGCAATGCGGCGGCTGCATACGCTTGATCCGGCTACCTGCCCATTCGACCACCAAGCGA
AACATCGCATCGAGCGAGCACGTACTCGGATGGAAGCCGGTCTTGTCGATCAGGATGATCTGGACGAAGA
GCATCAGGGGCTCGCGCCAGCCGAACTGTTCGCCAGGCTCAAGGCGAGCATGCCCGACGGCGAGGATCTC
GTCGTGACACATGGCGATGCCTGCTTGCCGAATATCATGGTGGAAAATGGCCGCTTTTCTGGATTCATCG
ACTGTGGCCGGCTGGGTGTGGCGGACCGCTATCAGGACATAGCGTTGGCTACCCGTGATATTGCTGAAGA
GCTTGGCGGCGAATGGGCTGACCGCTTCCTCGTGCTTTACGGTATCGCCGCTCCCGATTCGCAGCGCATC
GCCTTCTATCGCCTTCTTGACGAGTTCTTCTGAGCGGGACTCTGGGGTTCGAAATGACCGACCAAGCGAA
TTCGCTAGGATTATCCCTAATACCTGCCACCCCACTCTTAATCAGTGGTGGAAGAACGGTCTCAGAACTG
TTTGTTTCAATTGGCCATTTAAGTTTAGTAGTAAAAGACTGGTTAATGATAACAATGCATCGTAAAACCT
TCAGAAGGAAAGGAGAATGTTTTGTGGACCACTTTGGTTTTCTTTTTTGCGTGTGGCAGTTTTAAGTTAT
TAGTTTTTAAAATCAGTACTTTTTAATGGAAACAACTTGACCAAAAATTTGTCACAGAATTTTGAGACCC
ATTAAAAAAGTTAAATGAGAAACCTGTGTGTTCCTTTGGTCAACACCGAGACATTTAGGTGAAAGACATC
TAATTCTGGTTTTACGAATCTGGAAACTTCTTGAAAATGTAATTCTTGAGTTAACACTTCTGGGTGGAGA
ATAGGGTTGTTTTCCCCCCACATAATTGGAAGGGGAAGGAATATCATTTAAAGCTATGGGAGGGTTGCTT
TGATTACAACACTGGAGAGAAATGCAGCATGTTGCTGATTGCCTGTCACTAAAACAGGCCAAAAACTGAG
TCCTTGGGTTGCATAGAAAGCTG
