>Addgene plasmid #52599 | pVITRO-HPV53 L1L2 | addgene partial sequence | sequence record 94865 | CAG_enh-R 5'-AACGCCAATAGGGACTTTCC-3'
CCTATTGACGTCAATGACGGTAAATGGCCCGCCTGGCATTATGCCCAGTACATGACCTTATGGGACTTTC
CTACTTGGCAGTACATCTACGTATTAGTCATCGCTATTACCATGATGATGCGGTTTTGGCAGTACATCAA
TGGGCGTGGATAGCGGTTTGACTCACGGGGATTTCCAAGTCTCCACCCCATTGACGTCAATGGGAGTTTG
TTTTGACTAGTGGAGCCGAGAGTAATTCATACAAAAGGAGGGATCGCCTTCNCAAGGGGAGAGCCCAGGG
ACCGTCCCTAAATTCTCACAGACCCAAATCCCTGTAGCCGCCCCACGACAGCGCGAGGAGCATGCGCCCA
GGGCTGAGCGCGGGTAGATCANAGCACACAAGCTCACAGTCCCCGGCGGTGGGGGGAGGGGCGCGCTGAG
CGGGGGCCAGGGAGCTGGCGCGGGGCAAACTGGGAAAGTGGTGTCGTGTGCTGGCTCCGCCCTCTTCCCG
AGGGTGGGGGAGAACGGTATATAAGTGCGGTAGTCGCCTTGGACGTTCTTTTTCGCAACGGGTTTGCCGT
CAGAACGCAGGTGAGTGGCGGGTGTGGCTTCCGCGGGCCCCGGAGCTGGAGCCCTGCTCTGAGCGGGCCG
GGCTGATATGCGAGTGTCGTCCGCA
