>Addgene plasmid #52599 | pVITRO-HPV53 L1L2 | addgene partial sequence | sequence record 96819 | mEF1-Fwd 5'-TTTTGAGCGGAGCTAATTCTCGGG-3'
TTTAGGTGTTGTGAAAACCACCGCTAATTCAAAGCAACCGGTGATATCAAAGATCCGCCACCATGGCCGT
GTGGAGGCCCAGCGACAGCAAGGTGTACCTGCCCCCCACCCCCGTGAGCAAGGTGATCACCACCGACGCC
TACGTGAAGAGGACCACCATCTTCTACCACGCCGGCAGCAGCAGGCTGCTGACCGTGGGCCACCCCTACT
ACCCCATCAGCAAGAGCGGCAAGGCCGACATCCCCAAGGTGAGCGCCTTCCAGTACAGGGTGTTCAGGGT
GAGGCTGCCCGACCCCAACAAGTTCGGCCTGCCCGACACCAACATCTTCAACCCCGACCAGGAGAGGCTG
GTGTGGGCCTGCGTGGGCCTGGAGATCGGCAGGGGCCAGCCCCTGGGCGTGGGCGTGAGCGGCCACCCCC
TGTTCAACAGGCTGGACGACACCGAGAGCAGCAGCATCGCCATCCAGGACACCGCCCCCGACAGCAGGGA
CAACGTGAGCGTGGACCCCAAGCAGACCCAGCTGTGCATCATCGGCTGCGCCCCCGCCATCGGCGAGCAC
TGGACCAAGGGCACCGCCTGCAGGAGCACCCCCACCACCGCCGGCGACTGCCCCCCCCTGGAGCTGATCA
ACAGCCCCATCGAGGACGGCGACATGGTGGACACCGGCTTCGGCGCCCTGAACTTCAAGGCCCTGCAGGA
GAGCAAG
