>Addgene plasmid #52599 | pVITRO-HPV53 L1L2 | addgene partial sequence | sequence record 96821 | pVITRO-P25F 5'-CAAAGGTATTTTCTAAACCCGTTTC-3'
GGAGTATACGGATCCGCCACCATGGTGGCCCACAGGGCCAGGCGGAGGAAGAGGGCCAGCGCCACCCAGC
TGTACCAGACCTGCAAGCAGAGCGGCACCTGCCCCGAGGACGTGATCAACAAGATCGAGCACAAGACCTG
GGCCGACAAGATCCTGCAGTGGGGCAGCCTGTTCACCTTCTTCGGCGGCCTGGGCATCGGCACCGGCAGC
GGCACCGGCGGCAGGACCGGCTACATCCCCCTGGGCACCAGGCCCAGCACCGTGGTGGACGTGACCCCCG
CCAGGCCCCCCATCGTGGTGGAGAGCGTGGGCCCCACCGACCCCAGCATCGTGACCCTGGTGGAGGAGAG
CAGCGTGATCGAGAGCGGCGCCAGCTTCCCCAACTTCACCGGCACCGCCGGCTTCGAGGTGACCAGCAGC
AGCACCACCACCCCCGCCGTGCTGGACATCACACCCACCAGCACCAGCGTGCACGTGAGCAGCACCACCT
ACACCAACCCCACCTTCGTGGACCCCCCCGTGATCGAGGTGCCCCAGACCGGCGAGGTGAGCGGCAACAT
CCTGATCAGCACCCCCACCAGCGGCGTGCACAGCTACGAGGAGATCCCCATGCAGACCTTCGCCGTGCAG
GGCACCGGCAACGAGCCCATCAGCAGCACCCCCATCCCCGGCCTGAGGAGGATCGCCGCCCCCAGGCTGT
AC
