>Addgene plasmid #52599 | pVITRO-HPV53 L1L2 | addgene partial sequence | sequence record 96823 | FMDV-IRES-R 5'-CTCCGCTACGAAGCAACAGT-3'
AGCCAAACGCAGTACAAAGTGTTACCCCTCTAGACCTGGAAAGACCAGGCGGAGTTTCAAGTTGCACGTT
TTGTGTCATTGGGGAAACCTGCTCCTAGACTATTAGGCGGCCACGCCGCCGTCGGCCAGGAAGTAGGGAA
TCCTCTTCCTCCTCCTCCTCTTCAGGAAGTACACGGGCCACAGGGCGAAGGTGCTGCCCTGGATCACCAC
GTCGTGGGTGGTGTCGAAGGGGCTCTGGGGGGCGTAGGGCCAGGTGGGGGGGCCGGTGGGCAGCACCACG
TCGGGGCCGCTGTAGATGGGCACGTCCCAGCTGGTGCCGAAGGGGATGGTCACGTTGCTGGTGCTGCCGC
TGAAGCTCAGGGGCACGGTGTTGGTGGGCAGCCTGCTGGGGGTGGCGATGCTGAACCTGCTGCTCACGGG
GGCCTCGTCGTCGATGTTGGCGTAGATGTCGTACAGGCCGTCGAAGGTGTTGTCGGTGCTCAGCAGGGGC
TGCATCTCGATCTCCTCGGTCTGGGTGATGGGGCTCACGTCGTAGTAGTAGTGCACCCTGGCGCCGATCT
GCTTGCCGCTCCTGGTCCTCATGGTGGCCTTGGTGCCCAGCCTGCTGAACCTCACGCCGCCCCTCCTGGT
GGTGAAGGCGGGCCTGTGCAGGGCCACGATGTCCAGGAAGTCGGGGTCGGG
